>Addgene plasmid #192619 | pAAV-hSyn-RiboL1-jGCaMP7c | addgene full sequence | sequence record 379919 | Addgene NGS Result
CCTGCAGGCAGCTGCGCGCTCGCTCGCTCACTGAGGCCGCCCGGGCGTCGGGCGACCTTTGGTCGCCCGG
CCTCAGTGAGCGAGCGAGCGCGCAGAGAGGGAGTGGCCAACTCCATCACTAGGGGTTCCTGCGGCCGCAC
GCGTTTAATTAAGTGTCTAGACTGCAGAGGGCCCTGCGTATGAGTGCAAGTGGGTTTTAGGACCAGGATG
AGGCGGGGTGGGGGTGCCTACCTGACGACCGACCCCGACCCACTGGACAAGCACCCAACCCCCATTCCCC
AAATTGCGCATCCCCTATCAGAGAGGGGGAGGGGAAACAGGATGCGGCGAGGCTCGTGCGCACTGCCAGC
TTCAGCACCGCGGACAGTGCCTTCGCCCCCGCCTGGCGGCGCGCGCCACCGCCGCCTCAGCACTGAAGGC
GCGCTGACGTCACTCGCCGGTCCCCCGCAAACTCCCCTTCCCGGCCACCTTGGTCGCGTCCGCGCCGCCG
CCGGCCCAGCCGGACCGCACCACGCGAGGCGCGAGATAGGGGGGCACGGGCGCGACCATCTGCGCTGCGG
CGCCGGCGACTCAGCGCTGCCTCAGTCTGCGGTGGGCAGCGGAGGAGTCGTGTCGTGCCTGAGAGCGCAG
TCGAGAAACCGGCTAGAGGATCCACCCGCCACCATGGGTTCTCATCATCATCATCATCATGGTATGGCTA
GCATGACTGGTGGACAGCAAATGGGTCGGGATCTGTACGACGATGACGATAAGGATCTCGCCACCATGGT
CGACTCATCACGTCGTAAGTGGAATAAGACAGGTCACGCAGTCAGAGCTATAGGTCGGCTGAGCTCACAG
CCTAACGTCTATATCAAGGCCGACAAGCAGAAGAACGGCATCAAGGCGAACTTCAAGATCCGCCACAACA
TCGAGGACGGCGGCGTGCAGCTCGCCTACCACTACCAGCAGAACACCCCCATCGGCGACGGCCCCGTGCT
GCTGCCCGACAACCACTACCTGAGCGTGCAGTCCAAACTTTCGAAAGACCCCAACGAGAAGCGCGATCAC
ATGGTCCTGCTGGAGTTCGTGACCGCCGCCGGGATCACTCTCGGCATGGACGAGCTGTACAAGGGCGGTA
CCGGAGGGAGCATGGTGAGCAAGGGCGAGGAGCTGTTCACCGGGGTGGTGCCCATCCTGGTCGAGCTGGA
CGGCGACGTAAACGGCCACAAGTTCAGCGTGTCCGGCGAGGGTGAGGGCGATGCCACCTACGGCAAGCTG
ACCCTGAAGTTCATCTGCACCACCGGCAAGCTGCCCGTGCCCTGGCCCACCCTCGTGACCACCCTGACCT
ACGGCGTGCAGTGCTTCAGCCGCTACCCCGACCACATGAAGCAGCACGACTTCTTCAAGTCCGCCATGCC
CGAAGGCTACATCCAGGAGCGCACCATCTTCTTCAAGGACGACGGCAACTACAAGACCCGCGCCGAGGTG
AAGTTCGAGGGCGACACCCTGGTGAACCGCATCGAGCTGAAGGGCATCGACTTCAAGGAGGACGGCAACA
TCCTGGGGCACAAGCTGGAGTACAACCTTCCTGACCAACTGACTGAAGAGCAGATCGCAGAATTTAAAGA
GGCTTTCTCCCTATTTGACAAGGACGGGGATGGGACAATAACAACCAAGGAGCTGGGGACGGTGATGCGT
TCTCTGGGGCAGAACCCCACAGAAGCAGAGCTGCAGGACATGATCAATGAAGTAGATGCCGACGGTGACG
GCACAATCGACTTCCCTGAGTTCCTGACAATGATGGCAAGAAAAGGGAGCTACAGGGACAGTGAAGAAGA
AATTAGAGAAGCGTTCGGTGTGTTTGATAAGGATGGCAATGGCTACATCAGTGCAGCAGAGCTTCGCCAC
GTGATGAACAACCTTGGAGAGAAGTTAACAGATGAAGAGGTTGATGAAATGATCAGGGAAGCAGACATCG
ATGGGGATGGTCAGGTAAACTACGAAGAGTTTGTACAAATGATGACAGCGAAGGGGGGCAGCGGTGGGTC
TGGAGGGACTGGGGGTAGCGGTGGTAGCGGTGGGACAGGGGGAAGCGGCGGTAGTGGTGGAACA
[648 nt withheld, positions 2095-2742]
TAGGGCGCGCCCCTGCAGGGAATTCGATATCAAGCTTATCGATAATCAACCTCTGGATTACAAAATTTGT
GAAAGATTGACTGGTATTCTTAACTATGTTGCTCCTTTTACGCTATGTGGATACGCTGCTTTAATGCCTT
TGTATCATGCTATTGCTTCCCGTATGGCTTTCATTTTCTCCTCCTTGTATAAATCCTGGTTGCTGTCTCT
TTATGAGGAGTTGTGGCCCGTTGTCAGGCAACGTGGCGTGGTGTGCACTGTGTTTGCTGACGCAACCCCC
ACTGGTTGGGGCATTGCCACCACCTGTCAGCTCCTTTCCGGGACTTTCGCTTTCCCCCTCCCTATTGCCA
CGGCGGAACTCATCGCCGCCTGCCTTGCCCGCTGCTGGACAGGGGCTCGGCTGTTGGGCACTGACAATTC
CGTGGTGTTGTCGGGGAAATCATCGTCCTTTCCTTGGCTGCTCGCCTATGTTGCCACCTGGATTCTGCGC
GGGACGTCCTTCTGCTACGTCCCTTCGGCCCTCAATCCAGCGGACCTTCCTTCCCGCGGCCTGCTGCCGG
CTCTGCGGCCTCTTCCGCGTCTTCGCCTTCGCCCTCAGACGAGTCGGATCTCCCTTTGGGCCGCCTCCCC
GCATCGATACCGAGCGCTGCTCGAGAGATCTACGGGTGGCATCCCTGTGACCCCTCCCCAGTGCCTCTCC
TGGCCCTGGAAGTTGCCACTCCAGTGCCCACCAGCCTTGTCCTAATAAAATTAAGTTGCATCATTTTGTC
TGACTAGGTGTCCTTCTATAATATTATGGGGTGGAGGGGGGTGGTATGGAGCAAGGGGCAAGTTGGGAAG
ACAACCTGTAGGGCCTGCGGGGTCTATTGGGAACCAAGCTGGAGTGCAGTGGCACAATCTTGGCTCACTG
CAATCTCCGCCTCCTGGGTTCAAGCGATTCTCCTGCCTCAGCCTCCCGAGTTGTTGGGATTCCAGGCATG
CATGACCAGGCTCAGCTAATTTTTGTTTTTTTGGTAGAGACGGGGTTTCACCATATTGGCCAGGCTGGTC
TCCAACTCCTAATCTCAGGTGATCTACCCACCTTGGCCTCCCAAATTGCTGGGATTACAGGCGTGAACCA
CTGCTCCCTTCCCTGTCCTTCTGATTTTGTAGGTAACCACGTGCGGACCGAGCGGCCGCAGGAACCCCTA
GTGATGGAGTTGGCCACTCCCTCTCTGCGCGCTCGCTCGCTCACTGAGGCCGGGCGACCAAAGGTCGCCC
GACGCCCGGGCTTTGCCCGGGCGGCCTCAGTGAGCGAGCGAGCGCGCAGCTGCCTGCAGGGGCGCCTGAT
GCGGTATTTTCTCCTTACGCATCTGTGCGGTATTTCACACCGCATA
[95 nt withheld, positions 4119-4213]
T
[46 nt withheld, positions 4215-4260]
C
[141 nt withheld, positions 4262-4402]
CCTTTGACGTTGGAGTCCACGTTCTTT
[37 nt withheld, positions 4430-4466]
ACTCTATCTCGGGCTATTCTTTTGATTTATAAGGGATTTTGCCGATTTCGGTCTATTGGTTAAAAAATGA
GCTGATTTAACAAAAATTTAACGCGAATTTTAACAAAATATTAACGTTTACAATTTTATGGTGCACTCTC
AGTACAATCTGCTCTGATGCCGCATAGTTAAGCCAGCCCCGACACCCGCCAACACCCGCTGACGCGCCCT
GACGGGCTTGTCTGCTCCCGGCATCCGCTTACAGACAAGCTGTGACCGTCTCCGGGAGCTGCATGTGTCA
GAGGTTTTCACCGTCATCACCGAAACGCGCGAGACGAAAGGGCCTCGTGATACGCCTATTTTTATAGGTT
AATGTCATGATAATAATGGTTTCTTAGACGTCAGGTGGCACTTTTCGGGGAAATGTGCGCGGAACCCCTA
TTTGTTTATTTTTCTAAATACATTCAAATATGTATCCGCTCATGAGACAATAACCCTGATAAATGCTTCA
ATAATATTGAAAAAGGAAGAGTATGAGTATTCAACATTTCCGTGTCGCCCTTATTCCCTTTTTTGCGGCA
TTTTGCCTTCCTGTTTTTGCTCACCCAGAAACGCTGGTGAAAGTAAAAGATGCTGAAGATCAGTTGGGTG
CACGAGTGGGTTACATCGAACTGGATCTCAACAGCGGTAAGATCCTTGAGAGTTTTCGCCCCGAAGAACG
TTTTCCAATGATGAGCACTTTTAAAGTTCTGCTATGTGGCGCGGTATTATCCCGTATTGACGCCGGGCAA
GAGCAACTCGGTCGCCGCATACACTATTCTCAGAATGACTTGGTTGAGTACTCACCAGTCACAGAAAAGC
ATCTTACGGATGGCATGACAGTAAGAGAATTATGCAGTGCTGCCATAACCATGAGTGATAACACTGCGGC
CAACTTACTTCTGACAACGATCGGAGGACCGAAGGAGCTAACCGCTTTTTTGCACAACATGGGGGATCAT
GTAACTCGCCTTGATCGTTGGGAACCGGAGCTGAATGAAGCCATACCAAACGACGAGCGTGACACCACGA
TGCCTGTAGCAATGGCAACAACGTTGCGCAAACTATTAACTGGCGAACTACTTACTCTAGCTTCCCGGCA
ACAATTAATAGACTGGATGGAGGCGGATAAAGTTGCAGGACCACTTCTGCGCTCGGCCCTTCCGGCTGGC
TGGTTTATTGCTGATAAATCTGGAGCCGGTGAGCGTGGGTCTCGCGGTATCATTGCAGCACTGGGGCCAG
ATGGTAAGCCCTCCCGTATCGTAGTTATCTACACGACGGGGAGTCAGGCAACTATGGATGAACGAAATAG
ACAGATCGCTGAGATAGGTGCCTCACTGATTAAGCATTGGTAACTGTCAGACCAAGTTTACTCATATATA
CTTTAGATTGATTTAAAACTTCATTTTTAATTTAAAAGGATCTAGGTGAAGATCCTTTTTGATAATCTCA
TGACCAAAATCCCTTAACGTGAGTTTTCGTTCCACTGAGCGTCAGACCCCGTAGAAAAGATCAAAGGATC
TTCTTGAGATCCTTTTTTTCTGCGCGTAATCTGCTGCTTGCAAACAAAAAAACCACCGCTACCAGCGGTG
GTTTGTTTGCCGGATCAAGAGCTACCAACTCTTTTTCCGAAGGTAACTGGCTTCAGCAGAGCGCAGATAC
CAAATACTGTTCTTCTAGTGTAGCCGTAGTTAGGCCACCACTTCAAGAACTCTGTAGCACCGCCTACATA
CCTCGCTCTGCTAATCCTGTTACCAGTGGCTGCTGCCAGTGGCGATAAGTCGTGTCTTACCGGGTTGGAC
TCAAGACGATAGTTACCGGATAAGGCGCAGCGGTCGGGCTGAACGGGGGGTTCGTGCACACAGCCCAGCT
TGGAGCGAACGACCTACACCGAACTGAGATACCTACAGCGTGAGCTATGAGAAAGCGCCACGCTTCCCGA
AGGGAGAAAGGCGGACAGGTATCCGGTAAGCGGCAGGGTCGGAACAGGAGAGCGCACGAGGGAGCTTCCA
GGGGGAAACGCCTGGTATCTTTATAGTCCTGTCGGGTTTCGCCACCTCTGACTTGAGCGTCGATTTTTGT
GATGCTCGTCAGGGGGGCGGAGCCTATGGAAAAACGCCAGCAACGCGGCCTTTTTACGGTTCCTGGCCTT
TTGCTGGCCTTTTGCTCACATGT
Features (pLannotate 1.2.2; 16 found; start..end, strand, type, name):
     12..39      +  repeat_region  AAV2 ITR (fragment): inverted terminal repeat of adeno-associated virus serotype 2 inverted
     68..95      +  repeat_region  AAV2 ITR (fragment): inverted terminal repeat of adeno-associated virus serotype 2 inverted
    183..630     +  promoter       hSyn promoter: human synapsin I promoter; confers neuron-specific expression (Kügler et al., 2003)
    664..2013    +  CDS            GCaMP6m: improved fluorescent protein-based calcium sensor (Chen et al., 2013)
   2095..2742    +  CDS            RPL10A (sequence withheld): RL10A_HUMAN - Also known as NEDD6. Experimental evidence at protein level: Swiss-Prot protein existence level 1. Component of the large ribosomal subunit. From Homo sapiens (Human).
   2761..2786    +  misc_feature   MCS (fragment): pBluescript multiple cloning site
   2786..3374    +  misc_feature   WPRE: woodchuck hepatitis virus posttranscriptional regulatory element
   3406..3882    +  polyA_signal   hGH poly(A) signal: human growth hormone polyadenylation signal
   3922..4062    +  repeat_region  AAV2 ITR: inverted terminal repeat of adeno-associated virus serotype 2 inverted
   4067..4118    -  misc_feature   bom (fragment): basis of mobility region from pBR322
   4137..4592    +  rep_origin     f1 ori (sequence partly withheld): f1 bacteriophage origin of replication; arrow indicates direction of (+) strand synthesis
   4593..4642    -  misc_feature   bom (fragment): basis of mobility region from pBR322
   4744..4779    -  CDS            rop (fragment): Rop protein, which maintains plasmids at low copy number; rop
   4874..4978    +  promoter       AmpR promoter: bla
   4979..5839    +  CDS            AmpR: β-lactamase; bla; confers resistance to ampicillin, carbenicillin, and related antibiotics
   6010..6598    +  rep_origin     ori: high-copy-number ColE1/pMB1/pBR322/pUC origin of replication
