[The description below was written by a language model from this plasmid's Addgene catalogue record and pLannotate feature annotations shown in this document.]
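Description:
pAAV-hSyn-RiboL1-jGCaMP7c is a 6.7 kb AAV transfer plasmid for producing recombinant adeno-associated virus that expresses a soma-targeted genetically encoded calcium indicator in neurons. It is propagated in E. coli through a high-copy ColE1/pUC-type origin and selected with ampicillin (β-lactamase under its own promoter). The backbone also carries an f1 phage origin. The catalogue specifies a recombination-deficient host strain, consistent with the need to keep the AAV2 inverted terminal repeats intact. The automated annotation detects a full-length ITR downstream of the cassette but only short fragments of the upstream ITR. This may reflect the difficulty of sequencing or annotating these hairpin-forming repeats rather than a true deletion, and the record does not settle the point.

Between the ITRs, the human synapsin I promoter drives neuron-specific expression of a single fusion open reading frame. The first part is annotated as GCaMP6m by similarity, but according to the catalogue it is jGCaMP7c (variant 1513), a later member of the same GFP–calmodulin sensor family, and it carries an N-terminal 6xHis tag. It is followed by the human large ribosomal subunit protein RPL10A, which corresponds to the "RiboL1" element. Tethering the sensor to ribosomes concentrates it in the cell body, which reduces contaminating neuropil signal during imaging. A WPRE boosts transcript stability and expression, and the human growth hormone polyadenylation signal terminates the message.

The ITRs allow the cassette to be packaged into AAV particles when helper and rep/cap functions are supplied in trans. The construct belongs to a vector set developed for in vivo calcium imaging in mice, with delivery by intracerebral or retro-orbital injection.
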