Addgene plasmid #192619: pAAV-hSyn-RiboL1-jGCaMP7c
Purpose: AAV transfer plasmid for neuronal expression of soma-targeted (RiboL1) jGCaMP7c.
Depositing lab: Marianne Fyhn. Depositing organization: University of Oslo. Publication: An updated suite of viral vectors for in vivo calcium imaging using intracerebral and retro-orbital injections in male mice. Grodem S, Nymoen I, Vatne GH, Rogge FS, Bjornsdottir V, Lensjo KK, Fyhn M. Nat Commun. 2023 Feb 4;14(1):608. doi: 10.1038/s41467-023-36324-3. PubMed 36739289.
Backbone
  Vector backbone: pAAV
  Backbone size w/o insert (bp): 4577
  Total vector size (bp): 6659
  Vector type: Mammalian Expression, AAV
Growth in bacteria
  Bacterial resistance: Ampicillin, 100 μg/mL
  Growth temperature: 30°C
  Growth strain: NEB Stable
  Copy number: High Copy
Gene/Insert
  Gene/Insert name: RiboL1-jGCaMP7c (alt name: RiboL1-jGCaMP7c variant 1513)
  Insert size (bp): 2080
  Tag / fusion protein: 6xHis (N terminal on insert)
Resource information
  A portion of this plasmid was derived from a plasmid made by: jGCaMP7c from plasmid #105321, Ribo from plasmid #158777.
Terms and licenses: Academic/Nonprofit Terms; Industry Terms: Not Available to Industry
How to cite: pAAV-hSyn-RiboL1-jGCaMP7c was a gift from Marianne Fyhn (Addgene plasmid # 192619 ; http://n2t.net/addgene:192619 ; RRID:Addgene_192619)
